>Addgene plasmid #65669 | pYNL-N1_Mito | addgene full sequence | sequence record 115859 | Addgene assembled full plasmid sequence
TAGTTATTAATAGTAATCAATTACGGGGTCATTAGTTCATAGCCCATATATGGAGTTCCGCGTTACATAA
CTTACGGTAAATGGCCCGCCTGGCTGACCGCCCAACGACCCCCGCCCATTGACGTCAATAATGACGTATG
TTCCCATAGTAACGCCAATAGGGACTTTCCATTGACGTCAATGGGTGGAGTATTTACGGTAAACTGCCCA
CTTGGCAGTACATCAAGTGTATCATATGCCAAGTACGCCCCCTATTGACGTCAATGACGGTAAATGGCCC
GCCTGGCATTATGCCCAGTACATGACCTTATGGGACTTTCCTACTTGGCAGTACATCTACGTATTAGTCA
TCGCTATTACCATGGTGATGCGGTTTTGGCAGTACATCAATGGGCGTGGATAGCGGTTTGACTCACGGGG
ATTTCCAAGTCTCCACCCCATTGACGTCAATGGGAGTTTGTTTTGGCACCAAAATCAACGGGACTTTCCA
AAATGTCGTAACAACTCCGCCCCATTGACGCAAATGGGCGGTAGGCGTGTACGGTGGGAGGTCTATATAA
GCAGAGCTGGTTTAGTGAACCGTCAGATCCGCTAGCATGTCCGTCCTGACGCCGCTGCTGCTGCGGGGCT
TGACAGGCTCGGCCCGGCGGCTCCCAGTGCCGCGCGCCAAGATCCATTCGTTGGGGGATCCACCGGTCGC
CACCATGGTGAGCAAGGGCGAGGAGCTGTTCACCGGGGTGGTGCCCATCCTGGTCGAGCTGGACGGCGAC
GTAAACGGCCACAAGTTCAGCGTGTCCGGCGAGGGCGAGGGCGATGCCACCTACGGCAAGCTGACCCTGA
AGCTGATCTGCACCACCGGCAAGCTGCCCGTGCCCTGGCCCACCCTCGTGACCACCCTGGGCTACGGCCT
GCAGTGCTTCGCCCGCTACCCCGACCACATGAAGCAGCACGACTTCTTCAAGTCCGCCATGCCCGAAGGC
TACGTCCAGGAGCGCACCATCTTCTTCAAGGACGACGGCAACTACAAGACCCGCGCCGAGGTGAAGTTCG
AGGGCGACACCCTGGTGAACCGCATCGAGCTGAAGGGCATCGACTTCAAGGAGGACGGCAACATCCTGGG
GCACAAGCTGGAGTACAACTACAACAGCCACAACGTCTATATCACCGCCGACAAGCAGAAGAACGGCATC
AAGGCCAACTTCAAGATCCGCCACAACATCGAGGACGGCGGCGTGCAGCTCGCCGACCACTACCAGCAGA
ACACCCCCATCGGCGACGGCCCCGTGCTGCTGCCCGACAACCACTACCTGAGCTACCAGTCCAAGCTGAG
CAAAGACCCCAACGAGAAGCGCGATCACATGGTCCTGCTGGAGTTCGTGACCGCCGCCGGGGGTACCAAG
GTGTACGACCCCGAGCAGAGGAAGAGGATGATCACCGGCCCCCAGTGGTGGGCCAGGTGCAAGCAGATGA
ACGTGCTGGACAGCTTCATCAACTACTACGACAGCGAGAAGCACGCCGAGAACGCCGTGATCTTCCTGCA
CGGCAACGCCACTAGCAGCTACCTGTGGAGGCACGTGGTGCCCCACATCGAGCCCGTGGCCAGGTGCATC
ATCCCCGATCTGATCGGCATGGGCAAGAGCGGCAAGAGCGGCAACGGCAGCTACAGGCTGCTGGACCACT
ACAAGTACCTGACCGCCTGGTTCGAGCTTCTGAACCTGCCCAAGAAGATCATCTTCGTGGGCCACGACTG
GGGCGCCGCCCTGGCCTTCCACTACGCCTACGAGCACCAGGACAGGATCAAGGCCATCGTGCACATGGAG
AGCGTGGTGGACGTGATCGAGAGCTGGGACGAGTGGCCAGACATCGAGGAGGACATCGCCCTGATCAAGA
GCGAGGAGGGCGAGAAGATGGTGCTGGAGAACAACTTCTTCGTGGAGACCGTGCTGCCCAGCAAGATCAT
GAGAAAGCTGGAGCCCGAGGAGTTCGCCGCCTACCTGGAGCCCTTCAAGGAGAAGGGCGAGGTGAGAAGA
CCCACCCTGAGCTGGCCCAGAGAGATCCCCCTGGTGAAGGGCGGCAAGCCCGACGTGGTGCAGATCGTGA
GAAACTACAACGCCTACCTGAGAGCCAGCGACGACCTGCCCAAGCTGTTCATCGAGGGCGACCCCGGCTT
CTTCAGCAACGCCATCGTGGAGGGCGCCAAGAAGTTCCCCAACACCGAGTTCGTGAAGGTGAAGGGCCTG
CACTTCCTCCAGGAGGACGCCCCCGACGAGATGGGCAAGTACATCAAGAGCTTCGTGGAGAGAGTGCTGA
AGAACGAGCAGTAGGCGGCCGCGACTCTAGATCATAATCAGCCATACCACATTTGTAGAGGTTTTACTTG
CTTTAAAAAACCTCCCACACCTCCCCCTGAACCTGAAACATAAAATGAATGCAATTGTTGTTGTTAACTT
GTTTATTGCAGCTTATAATGGTTACAAATAAAGCAATAGCATCACAAATTTCACAAATAAAGCATTTTTT
TCACTGCATTCTAGTTGTGGTTTGTCCAAACTCATCAATGTATCTTAAGGCGTAAATTGTAAGCGTTAAT
ATTTTGTTAAAATTCGCGTTAAATTTTTGTTAAATCAGCTCATTTTTTAACCAATAGGCCGAAATCGGCA
AAATCCCTTATAAATCAAAAGAATAGACCGAGATAGGGT
[37 nt withheld, positions 2700-2736]
AAAGAACGTGGACTCCAACGTCAAAGG
[49 nt withheld, positions 2764-2812]
T
[91 nt withheld, positions 2814-2904]
G
[124 nt withheld, positions 2906-3029]
CAGGTGGCACTTTTCGGGGAAATGTGCGCGGAACCCCTATTTGTTTATTTTTCTAAATACATTCAAATAT
GTATCCGCTCATGAGACAATAACCCTGATAAATGCTTCAATAATATTGAAAAAGGAAGAGTCCTGAGGCG
GAAAGAACCAGCTGTGGAATGTGTGTCAGTTAGGGTGTGGAAAGTCCCCAGGCTCCCCAGCAGGCAGAAG
TATGCAAAGCATGCATCTCAATTAGTCAGCAACCAGGTGTGGAAAGTCCCCAGGCTCCCCAGCAGGCAGA
AGTATGCAAAGCATGCATCTCAATTAGTCAGCAACCATAGTCCCGCCCCTAACTCCGCCCATCCCGCCCC
TAACTCCGCCCAGTTCCGCCCATTCTCCGCCCCATGGCTGACTAATTTTTTTTATTTATGCAGAGGCCGA
GGCCGCCTCGGCCTCTGAGCTATTCCAGAAGTAGTGAGGAGGCTTTTTTGGAGGCCTAGGCTTTTGCAAA
GATCGATCAAGAGACAGGATGAGGATCGTTTCGCATGATTGAACAAGATGGATTGCACGCAGGTTCTCCG
GCCGCTTGGGTGGAGAGGCTATTCGGCTATGACTGGGCACAACAGACAATCGGCTGCTCTGATGCCGCCG
TGTTCCGGCTGTCAGCGCAGGGGCGCCCGGTTCTTTTTGTCAAGACCGACCTGTCCGGTGCCCTGAATGA
ACTGCAAGACGAGGCAGCGCGGCTATCGTGGCTGGCCACGACGGGCGTTCCTTGCGCAGCTGTGCTCGAC
GTTGTCACTGAAGCGGGAAGGGACTGGCTGCTATTGGGCGAAGTGCCGGGGCAGGATCTCCTGTCATCTC
ACCTTGCTCCTGCCGAGAAAGTATCCATCATGGCTGATGCAATGCGGCGGCTGCATACGCTTGATCCGGC
TACCTGCCCATTCGACCACCAAGCGAAACATCGCATCGAGCGAGCACGTACTCGGATGGAAGCCGGTCTT
GTCGATCAGGATGATCTGGACGAAGAGCATCAGGGGCTCGCGCCAGCCGAACTGTTCGCCAGGCTCAAGG
CGAGCATGCCCGACGGCGAGGATCTCGTCGTGACCCATGGCGATGCCTGCTTGCCGAATATCATGGTGGA
AAATGGCCGCTTTTCTGGATTCATCGACTGTGGCCGGCTGGGTGTGGCGGACCGCTATCAGGACATAGCG
TTGGCTACCCGTGATATTGCTGAAGAGCTTGGCGGCGAATGGGCTGACCGCTTCCTCGTGCTTTACGGTA
TCGCCGCTCCCGATTCGCAGCGCATCGCCTTCTATCGCCTTCTTGACGAGTTCTTCTGAGCGGGACTCTG
GGGTTCGAAATGACCGACCAAGCGACGCCCAACCTGCCATCACGAGATTTCGATTCCACCGCCGCCTTCT
ATGAAAGGTTGGGCTTCGGAATCGTTTTCCGGGACGCCGGCTGGATGATCCTCCAGCGCGGGGATCTCAT
GCTGGAGTTCTTCGCCCACCCTAGGGGGAGGCTAACTGAAACACGGAAGGAGACAATACCGGAAGGAACC
CGCGCTATGACGGCAATAAAAAGACAGAATAAAACGCACGGTGTTGGGTCGTTTGTTCATAAACGCGGGG
TTCGGTCCCAGGGCTGGCACTCTGTCGATACCCCACCGAGACCCCATTGGGGCCAATACGCCCGCGTTTC
TTCCTTTTCCCCACCCCACCCCCCAAGTTCGGGTGAAGGCCCAGGGCTCGCAGCCAACGTCGGGGCGGCA
GGCCCTGCCATAGCCTCAGGTTACTCATATATACTTTAGATTGATTTAAAACTTCATTTTTAATTTAAAA
GGATCTAGGTGAAGATCCTTTTTGATAATCTCATGACCAAAATCCCTTAACGTGAGTTTTCGTTCCACTG
AGCGTCAGACCCCGTAGAAAAGATCAAAGGATCTTCTTGAGATCCTTTTTTTCTGCGCGTAATCTGCTGC
TTGCAAACAAAAAAACCACCGCTACCAGCGGTGGTTTGTTTGCCGGATCAAGAGCTACCAACTCTTTTTC
CGAAGGTAACTGGCTTCAGCAGAGCGCAGATACCAAATACTGTCCTTCTAGTGTAGCCGTAGTTAGGCCA
CCACTTCAAGAACTCTGTAGCACCGCCTACATACCTCGCTCTGCTAATCCTGTTACCAGTGGCTGCTGCC
AGTGGCGATAAGTCGTGTCTTACCGGGTTGGACTCAAGACGATAGTTACCGGATAAGGCGCAGCGGTCGG
GCTGAACGGGGGGTTCGTGCACACAGCCCAGCTTGGAGCGAACGACCTACACCGAACTGAGATACCTACA
GCGTGAGCTATGAGAAAGCGCCACGCTTCCCGAAGGGAGAAAGGCGGACAGGTATCCGGTAAGCGGCAGG
GTCGGAACAGGAGAGCGCACGAGGGAGCTTCCAGGGGGAAACGCCTGGTATCTTTATAGTCCTGTCGGGT
TTCGCCACCTCTGACTTGAGCGTCGATTTTTGTGATGCTCGTCAGGGGGGCGGAGCCTATGGAAAAACGC
CAGCAACGCGGCCTTTTTACGGTTCCTGGCCTTTTGCTGGCCTTTTGCTCACATGTTCTTTCCTGCGTTA
TCCCCTGATTCTGTGGATAACCGTATTACCGCCATGCAT
Features (pLannotate 1.2.2; 15 found; start..end, strand, type, name):
     61..364     +  enhancer       CMV enhancer: human cytomegalovirus immediate early enhancer
    365..568     +  promoter       CMV promoter: human cytomegalovirus (CMV) immediate early promoter
    597..671     +  CDS            COX8 presequence: mitochondrial presequence of human cytochrome c oxidase subunit VIII (Rizutto et al., 1989)
    705..1397    +  CDS            mVenus: mVenus is a basic (constitutively fluorescent) yellow fluorescent protein published in 2006, derived from Aequorea victoria. It is reported to be a rapidly-maturing monomer with moderate acid sensitivity.
   1395..2321    +  CDS            LUCI_RENRE: Experimental evidence at protein level: Swiss-Prot protein existence level 1. Upon binding the substrate, the enzyme catalyzes an oxygenation, producing a very short-lived hydroperoxide that cyclizes into a dioxetanone structure, which collapses, releasing a CO(2) molecule. The spontaneous breakdown of the dioxetanone releases the energy (about 50 kcal/mole) that is necessary to generate the excited state of the coelenteramide product, which is the singlet form of the monoanion. In vivo the product undergoes the process of nonradiative energy transfer to an accessory protein, a green fluoresce
   2340..2423    +  CDS            large T antigen (fragment): large T antigen from SV40 (simian virus 40)
   2446..2567    +  polyA_signal   SV40 poly(A) signal: SV40 polyadenylation signal
   2601..3029    -  rep_origin     f1 ori (sequence partly withheld): f1 bacteriophage origin of replication; arrow indicates direction of (+) strand synthesis
   3056..3160    +  promoter       AmpR promoter: bla
   3162..3519    +  promoter       SV40 promoter: SV40 enhancer and early promoter
   3554..4348    +  CDS            NeoR/KanR: aminoglycoside phosphotransferase from Tn5; aph(3')-II (or nptII); confers resistance to neomycin, kanamycin, and G418 (Geneticin®)
   4369..4521    +  CDS            ble (fragment): BLE_KLEPN - Experimental evidence at protein level: Swiss-Prot protein existence level 1. Binding protein with a strong affinity to the bleomycin family of antibiotics. Binds to CL990; an antimitotic-antibiotic compound. From Klebsiella pneumoniae.
   4580..4627    +  polyA_signal   HSV TK poly(A) signal: herpes simplex virus thymidine kinase polyadenylation signal (Cole and Stacy, 1985)
   4718..4734    -  polyA_signal   bGH poly(A) signal (fragment): bovine growth hormone polyadenylation signal
   4956..5544    +  rep_origin     ori: high-copy-number ColE1/pMB1/pBR322/pUC origin of replication
