[The description below was written by a language model from this plasmid's Addgene catalogue record and pLannotate feature annotations shown in this document.]
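Description:
pYNL-N1_Mito is a mammalian expression plasmid of about 5.7 kb built on the pYNL-N1 backbone, an N1-style vector in which a gene of interest is cloned upstream of, and in frame with, the yellow Nano-lantern (YNL) reporter. It is maintained in E. coli at high copy through a ColE1/pUC-type origin. It also carries an f1 origin. A single NeoR/KanR (Tn5 aminoglycoside phosphotransferase) gene serves both hosts. A bacterial bla-type promoter drives it for kanamycin selection in bacteria, and the SV40 enhancer/early promoter, paired with an HSV TK polyadenylation signal, drives it for G418 selection of transfected mammalian cells. The short annotated fragments of SV40 large T antigen, ble and the bGH poly(A) signal appear to be backbone remnants or partial annotation matches rather than functional parts.

The expression cassette uses the human CMV immediate-early enhancer and promoter and ends with an SV40 poly(A) signal. The insert, placed between NheI and BamHI sites, is the roughly 100 bp mitochondrial presequence of human cytochrome c oxidase subunit VIII. This presequence is an N-terminal targeting signal that directs fused proteins into mitochondria. Downstream of it lies YNL, annotated in the feature table as mVenus joined directly to Renilla luciferase. In this arrangement, energy from the luciferase reaction is transferred to the yellow fluorescent protein, which gives bright yellow-shifted luminescence without excitation light. The record describes the plasmid as expressing Mito-YNL in mammalian cells. It therefore serves as a mitochondrial marker for luminescence imaging, and the associated work concerns multicolour imaging with a palette of Nano-lantern variants.
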