Addgene plasmid #65669: pYNL-N1_Mito
Purpose: Expresses Mito-YNL in mammalian cells
Depositing lab: Yasushi Okada. Depositing organization: RIKEN Quantitative Biology Center (QBiC). Publication: Expanded palette of Nano-lanterns for real-time multicolor luminescence imaging. Takai A, Nakano M, Saito K, Haruno R, Watanabe TM, Ohyanagi T, Jin T, Okada Y, Nagai T. Proc Natl Acad Sci U S A. 2015 Apr 7;112(14):4352-6. doi: 10.1073/pnas.1418468112. Epub 2015 Mar 23. PubMed 25831507.
Backbone
  Vector backbone: pYNL-N1
  Backbone manufacturer: Addgene #64303
  Backbone size w/o insert (bp): 5600
  Total vector size (bp): 5700
  Vector type: Mammalian Expression, Luciferase
  Selectable markers: Neomycin (select with G418)
Growth in bacteria
  Bacterial resistance: Kanamycin, 50 μg/mL
  Growth temperature: 37°C
  Growth strain: DH5alpha
  Copy number: High Copy
Gene/Insert
  Gene/Insert name: cytochrome c oxidase subunit VIII (alt name: Mito)
  Species: H. sapiens (human)
  Insert size (bp): 100
  Promoter: CMV
  Tag / fusion protein: YNL (C terminal on backbone)
  Cloning method: Restriction Enzyme; 5′ cloning site NheI (not destroyed); 3′ cloning site BamHI (not destroyed)
  Sequencing primers: 5′ CMV Forward; 3′ EGFP-N
Resource information
  A portion of this plasmid was derived from a plasmid made by: Nano-lantern/pcDNA3 (gifted from Dr Takeharu Nagai), pAcGFP1-Mito (Clontech)
Terms and licenses: Academic/Nonprofit Terms; Industry Terms: Not Available to Industry
How to cite: pYNL-N1_Mito was a gift from Yasushi Okada (Addgene plasmid # 65669 ; http://n2t.net/addgene:65669 ; RRID:Addgene_65669)
