>Addgene plasmid #65669 | pYNL-N1_Mito | depositor partial sequence | sequence record 111640 | pYNL-N1
TAGTTATTAATAGTAATCAATTACGGGGTCATTAGTTCATAGCCCATATATGGAGTTCCGCGTTACATAA
CTTACGGTAAATGGCCCGCCTGGCTGACCGCCCAACGACCCCCGCCCATTGACGTCAATAATGACGTATG
TTCCCATAGTAACGCCAATAGGGACTTTCCATTGACGTCAATGGGTGGAGTATTTACGGTAAACTGCCCA
CTTGGCAGTACATCAAGTGTATCATATGCCAAGTACGCCCCCTATTGACGTCAATGACGGTAAATGGCCC
GCCTGGCATTATGCCCAGTACATGACCTTATGGGACTTTCCTACTTGGCAGTACATCTACGTATTAGTCA
TCGCTATTACCATGGTGATGCGGTTTTGGCAGTACATCAATGGGCGTGGATAGCGGTTTGACTCACGGGG
ATTTCCAAGTCTCCACCCCATTGACGTCAATGGGAGTTTGTTTTGGCACCAAAATCAACGGGACTTTCCA
AAATGTCGTAACAACTCCGCCCCATTGACGCAAATGGGCGGTAGGCGTGTACGGTGGGAGGTCTATATAA
GCAGAGCTGGTTTAGTGAACCGTCAGATCCGCTAGCGCTACCGGACTCAGATCTCGAGCTCAAGCTTCGA
ATTCTGCAGTCGACGGTACCGCGGGCCCGGGATCCACCGGTCGCCACCATGGTGAGCAAGGGCGAGGAGC
TGTTCACCGGGGTGGTGCCCATCCTGGTCGAGCTGGACGGCGACGTAAACGGCCACAAGTTCAGCGTGTC
CGGCGAGGGCGAGGGCGATGCCACCTACGGCAAGCTGACCCTGAAGCTGATCTGCACCACCGGCAAGCTG
CCCGTGCCCTGGCCCACCCTCGTGACCACCCTGGGCTACGGCCTGCAGTGCTTCGCCCGCTACCCCGACC
ACATGAAGCAGCACGACTTCTTCAAGTCCGCCATGCCCGAAGGCTACGTCCAGGAGCGCACCATCTTCTT
CAAGGACGACGGCAACTACAAGACCCGCGCCGAGGTGAAGTTCGAGGGCGACACCCTGGTGAACCGCATC
GAGCTGAAGGGCATCGACTTCAAGGAGGACGGCAACATCCTGGGGCACAAGCTGGAGTACAACTACAACA
GCCACAACGTCTATATCACCGCCGACAAGCAGAAGAACGGCATCAAGGCCAACTTCAAGATCCGCCACAA
CATCGAGGACGGCGGCGTGCAGCTCGCCGACCACTACCAGCAGAACACCCCCATCGGCGACGGCCCCGTG
CTGCTGCCCGACAACCACTACCTGAGCTACCAGTCCAAGCTGAGCAAAGACCCCAACGAGAAGCGCGATC
ACATGGTCCTGCTGGAGTTCGTGACCGCCGCCGGGGGTACCAAGGTGTACGACCCCGAGCAGAGGAAGAG
GATGATCACCGGCCCCCAGTGGTGGGCCAGGTGCAAGCAGATGAACGTGCTGGACAGCTTCATCAACTAC
TACGACAGCGAGAAGCACGCCGAGAACGCCGTGATCTTCCTGCACGGCAACGCCACTAGCAGCTACCTGT
GGAGGCACGTGGTGCCCCACATCGAGCCCGTGGCCAGGTGCATCATCCCCGATCTGATCGGCATGGGCAA
GAGCGGCAAGAGCGGCAACGGCAGCTACAGGCTGCTGGACCACTACAAGTACCTGACCGCCTGGTTCGAG
CTTCTGAACCTGCCCAAGAAGATCATCTTCGTGGGCCACGACTGGGGCGCCGCCCTGGCCTTCCACTACG
CCTACGAGCACCAGGACAGGATCAAGGCCATCGTGCACATGGAGAGCGTGGTGGACGTGATCGAGAGCTG
GGACGAGTGGCCAGACATCGAGGAGGACATCGCCCTGATCAAGAGCGAGGAGGGCGAGAAGATGGTGCTG
GAGAACAACTTCTTCGTGGAGACCGTGCTGCCCAGCAAGATCATGAGAAAGCTGGAGCCCGAGGAGTTCG
CCGCCTACCTGGAGCCCTTCAAGGAGAAGGGCGAGGTGAGAAGACCCACCCTGAGCTGGCCCAGAGAGAT
CCCCCTGGTGAAGGGCGGCAAGCCCGACGTGGTGCAGATCGTGAGAAACTACAACGCCTACCTGAGAGCC
AGCGACGACCTGCCCAAGCTGTTCATCGAGGGCGACCCCGGCTTCTTCAGCAACGCCATCGTGGAGGGCG
CCAAGAAGTTCCCCAACACCGAGTTCGTGAAGGTGAAGGGCCTGCACTTCCTCCAGGAGGACGCCCCCGA
CGAGATGGGCAAGTACATCAAGAGCTTCGTGGAGAGAGTGCTGAAGAACGAGCAGTAGGCGGCCGCGACT
CTAGATCATAATCAGCCATACCACATTTGTAGAGGTTTTACTTGCTTTAAAAAACCTCCCACACCTCCCC
CTGAACCTGAAACATAAAATGAATGCAATTGTTGTTGTTAACTTGTTTATTGCAGCTTATAATGGTTACA
AATAAAGCAATAGCATCACAAATTTCACAAATAAAGCATTTTTTTCACTGCATTCTAGTTGTGGTTTGTC
CAAACTCATCAATGTATCTTAAGGCGTAAATTGTAAGCGTTAATATTTTGTTAAAATTCGCGTTAAATTT
TTGTTAAATCAGCTCATTTTTTAACCAATAGGCCGAAATCGGCAAAATCCCTTATAAATCAAAAGAATAG
ACCGAGATAGGGT
[37 nt withheld, positions 2674-2710]
AAAGAACGTGGACTCCAACGTCAAAGG
[49 nt withheld, positions 2738-2786]
T
[91 nt withheld, positions 2788-2878]
G
[124 nt withheld, positions 2880-3003]
CAGGTGGCACTTTTCGGGGAAATGTGCGCGGAACCCCTATTTGTTTATTTTTCTAAATACATTCAAATAT
GTATCCGCTCATGAGACAATAACCCTGATAAATGCTTCAATAATATTGAAAAAGGAAGAGTCCTGAGGCG
GAAAGAACCAGCTGTGGAATGTGTGTCAGTTAGGGTGTGGAAAGTCCCCAGGCTCCCCAGCAGGCAGAAG
TATGCAAAGCATGCATCTCAATTAGTCAGCAACCAGGTGTGGAAAGTCCCCAGGCTCCCCAGCAGGCAGA
AGTATGCAAAGCATGCATCTCAATTAGTCAGCAACCATAGTCCCGCCCCTAACTCCGCCCATCCCGCCCC
TAACTCCGCCCAGTTCCGCCCATTCTCCGCCCCATGGCTGACTAATTTTTTTTATTTATGCAGAGGCCGA
GGCCGCCTCGGCCTCTGAGCTATTCCAGAAGTAGTGAGGAGGCTTTTTTGGAGGCCTAGGCTTTTGCAAA
GATCGATCAAGAGACAGGATGAGGATCGTTTCGCATGATTGAACAAGATGGATTGCACGCAGGTTCTCCG
GCCGCTTGGGTGGAGAGGCTATTCGGCTATGACTGGGCACAACAGACAATCGGCTGCTCTGATGCCGCCG
TGTTCCGGCTGTCAGCGCAGGGGCGCCCGGTTCTTTTTGTCAAGACCGACCTGTCCGGTGCCCTGAATGA
ACTGCAAGACGAGGCAGCGCGGCTATCGTGGCTGGCCACGACGGGCGTTCCTTGCGCAGCTGTGCTCGAC
GTTGTCACTGAAGCGGGAAGGGACTGGCTGCTATTGGGCGAAGTGCCGGGGCAGGATCTCCTGTCATCTC
ACCTTGCTCCTGCCGAGAAAGTATCCATCATGGCTGATGCAATGCGGCGGCTGCATACGCTTGATCCGGC
TACCTGCCCATTCGACCACCAAGCGAAACATCGCATCGAGCGAGCACGTACTCGGATGGAAGCCGGTCTT
GTCGATCAGGATGATCTGGACGAAGAGCATCAGGGGCTCGCGCCAGCCGAACTGTTCGCCAGGCTCAAGG
CGAGCATGCCCGACGGCGAGGATCTCGTCGTGACCCATGGCGATGCCTGCTTGCCGAATATCATGGTGGA
AAATGGCCGCTTTTCTGGATTCATCGACTGTGGCCGGCTGGGTGTGGCGGACCGCTATCAGGACATAGCG
TTGGCTACCCGTGATATTGCTGAAGAGCTTGGCGGCGAATGGGCTGACCGCTTCCTCGTGCTTTACGGTA
TCGCCGCTCCCGATTCGCAGCGCATCGCCTTCTATCGCCTTCTTGACGAGTTCTTCTGAGCGGGACTCTG
GGGTTCGAAATGACCGACCAAGCGACGCCCAACCTGCCATCACGAGATTTCGATTCCACCGCCGCCTTCT
ATGAAAGGTTGGGCTTCGGAATCGTTTTCCGGGACGCCGGCTGGATGATCCTCCAGCGCGGGGATCTCAT
GCTGGAGTTCTTCGCCCACCCTAGGGGGAGGCTAACTGAAACACGGAAGGAGACAATACCGGAAGGAACC
CGCGCTATGACGGCAATAAAAAGACAGAATAAAACGCACGGTGTTGGGTCGTTTGTTCATAAACGCGGGG
TTCGGTCCCAGGGCTGGCACTCTGTCGATACCCCACCGAGACCCCATTGGGGCCAATACGCCCGCGTTTC
TTCCTTTTCCCCACCCCACCCCCCAAGTTCGGGTGAAGGCCCAGGGCTCGCAGCCAACGTCGGGGCGGCA
GGCCCTGCCATAGCCTCAGGTTACTCATATATACTTTAGATTGATTTAAAACTTCATTTTTAATTTAAAA
GGATCTAGGTGAAGATCCTTTTTGATAATCTCATGACCAAAATCCCTTAACGTGAGTTTTCGTTCCACTG
AGCGTCAGACCCCGTAGAAAAGATCAAAGGATCTTCTTGAGATCCTTTTTTTCTGCGCGTAATCTGCTGC
TTGCAAACAAAAAAACCACCGCTACCAGCGGTGGTTTGTTTGCCGGATCAAGAGCTACCAACTCTTTTTC
CGAAGGTAACTGGCTTCAGCAGAGCGCAGATACCAAATACTGTCCTTCTAGTGTAGCCGTAGTTAGGCCA
CCACTTCAAGAACTCTGTAGCACCGCCTACATACCTCGCTCTGCTAATCCTGTTACCAGTGGCTGCTGCC
AGTGGCGATAAGTCGTGTCTTACCGGGTTGGACTCAAGACGATAGTTACCGGATAAGGCGCAGCGGTCGG
GCTGAACGGGGGGTTCGTGCACACAGCCCAGCTTGGAGCGAACGACCTACACCGAACTGAGATACCTACA
GCGTGAGCTATGAGAAAGCGCCACGCTTCCCGAAGGGAGAAAGGCGGACAGGTATCCGGTAAGCGGCAGG
GTCGGAACAGGAGAGCGCACGAGGGAGCTTCCAGGGGGAAACGCCTGGTATCTTTATAGTCCTGTCGGGT
TTCGCCACCTCTGACTTGAGCGTCGATTTTTGTGATGCTCGTCAGGGGGGCGGAGCCTATGGAAAAACGC
CAGCAACGCGGCCTTTTTACGGTTCCTGGCCTTTTGCTGGCCTTTTGCTCACATGTTCTTTCCTGCGTTA
TCCCCTGATTCTGTGGATAACCGTATTACCGCCATGCAT
