>Addgene plasmid #65669 | pYNL-N1_Mito | addgene partial sequence | sequence record 115860 | CMV-F 5'-CGCAAATGGGCGGTAGGCGTG-3'
CTATATAAGCAGAGCTGGTTTAGTGAACCGTCAGATCCGCTAGCATGTCCGTCCTGACGCCGCTGCTGCT
GCGGGGCTTGACAGGCTCGGCCCGGCGGCTCCCAGTGCCGCGCGCCAAGATCCATTCGTTGGGGGATCCA
CCGGTCGCCACCATGGTGAGCAAGGGCGAGGAGCTGTTCACCGGGGTGGTGCCCATCCTGGTCGAGCTGG
ACGGCGACGTAAACGGCCACAAGTTCAGCGTGTCCGGCGAGGGCGAGGGCGATGCCACCTACGGCAAGCT
GACCCTGAAGCTGATCTGCACCACCGGCAAGCTGCCCGTGCCCTGGCCCACCCTCGTGACCACCCTGGGC
TACGGCCTGCAGTGCTTCGCCCGCTACCCCGACCACATGAAGCAGCACGACTTCTTCAAGTCCGCCATGC
CCGAAGGCTACGTCCAGGAGCGCACCATCTTCTTCAAGGACGACGGCAACTACAAGACCCGCGCCGAGGT
GAAGTTCGAGGGCGACACCCTGGTGAACCGCATCGAGCTGAAGGGCATCGACTTCAAGGAGGACGGCAAC
ATCCTGGGGCACAAGCTGGAGTACAACTACAACAGCCACAACGTCTATATCACCGCCGACAAGCAGAAGA
ACGGCATCAAGGCCAACTTCAAGATCCGCCACAACATCGAGGACGGCGGCGTGCAGCTCGCCGACCACTA
CCAGCAGAACACCCCCATCGGCGACGGCCCCGTGCTGCTGCCCGACAACCACTACCTGAGCTACCAGTCC
AAGCTGAGCAAAGACCCCAACGAGAAGCGCGATCACATGGTCCTGCTGGAGTTCGTGACCGCCGCCGGGG
GTACCAAGGTGTACGACCCCGAGCAGAGGAAGAGGATGATCACCGGCCCCCAGTGGTGGGCCAGGTGCAA
GCAGATGAACGTGCTGGACAGCTTCATCAACTACTACGACAGCGAGAAGCACGCCGAGAACGCCGTGATC
TTCCTGCACGGCAACGCCACTAGCAGCTACCTGTGGAGGCACGTGGTGCCCCACATCGAGCCCGTGGCCA
GGTGCATCATCCCCGATCTGATCGGCATGG
