>Addgene plasmid #65669 | pYNL-N1_Mito | addgene partial sequence | sequence record 115861 | SV40pA-R 5'-GAAATTTGTGATGCTATTGC-3'
TTATAAGCTGCAATAAACAAGTTAACAACAACAATTGCATTCATTTTATGTTTCAGGTTCAGGGGGAGGT
GTGGGAGGTTTTTTAAAGCAAGTAAAACCTCTACAAATGTGGTATGGCTGATTATGATCTAGAGTCGCGG
CCGCCTACTGCTCGTTCTTCAGCACTCTCTCCACGAAGCTCTTGATGTACTTGCCCATCTCGTCGGGGGC
GTCCTCCTGGAGGAAGTGCAGGCCCTTCACCTTCACGAACTCGGTGTTGGGGAACTTCTTGGCGCCCTCC
ACGATGGCGTTGCTGAAGAAGCCGGGGTCGCCCTCGATGAACAGCTTGGGCAGGTCGTCGCTGGCTCTCA
GGTAGGCGTTGTAGTTTCTCACGATCTGCACCACGTCGGGCTTGCCGCCCTTCACCAGGGGGATCTCTCT
GGGCCAGCTCAGGGTGGGTCTTCTCACCTCGCCCTTCTCCTTGAAGGGCTCCAGGTAGGCGGCGAACTCC
TCGGGCTCCAGCTTTCTCATGATCTTGCTGGGCAGCACGGTCTCCACGAAGAAGTTGTTCTCCAGCACCA
TCTTCTCGCCCTCCTCGCTCTTGATCAGGGCGATGTCCTCCTCGATGTCTGGCCACTCGTCCCAGCTCTC
GATCACGTCCACCACGCTCTCCATGTGCACGATGGCCTTGATCCTGTCCTGGTGCTCGTAGGCGTAGTGG
AAGGCCAGGGCGGCGCCCCAGTCGTGGCCCACGAAGATGATCTTCTTGGGCAGGTTCAGAAGCTCGAACC
AGGCGGTCAGGTACTTGTAGTGGTCCAGCAGCCTGTAGCTGCCGTTGCCGCTCTTGCCGCTCTTGCCCAT
GCCGATCAGATCGGGGATGATGCACCTGGCCACGGGCTCGATGTGGGGCACCACGTGCCTCCACAGGTAG
CTGCTAGTGGCGTTGCCGTGCAGGAAGATCACGGCGTTCTCGGCGTGCTTCTCGCTGTCGTA
